Addgene plasmid #190851: pSilencer2.1-U6-NL8F70
Purpose: For mammalian expression of NL8F70, a dual-specificity aptamer that binds OGT and β-catenin. Expression is driven by a U6 promoter. This dual-specificity aptamer adopts a flexible linker.
Depositing lab: Gerald Hart. Depositing organization: University of Georgia. Publication: Dual-specificity RNA aptamers enable manipulation of target-specific O-GlcNAcylation and unveil functions of O-GlcNAc on beta-catenin. Zhu Y, Hart GW. Cell. 2022 Dec 30:S0092-8674(22)01529-X. doi: 10.1016/j.cell.2022.12.016. PubMed 36626902.
Backbone
  Vector backbone: pSilencer2.1-U6 hygro
  Total vector size (bp): 5110
  Vector type: Mammalian Expression, Synthetic Biology, Affinity Reagent/ Antibody
  Selectable markers: Hygromycin
Growth in bacteria
  Bacterial resistance: Ampicillin, 100 μg/mL
  Growth temperature: 37°C
  Growth strain: DH5alpha
  Copy number: High Copy
Gene/Insert
  Gene/Insert name: NL8F70 (A Dual-Specificity aptamer targeting OGT and β-catenin)
  Species: Synthetic
  Insert size (bp): 273
  Promoter: U6
  Cloning method: Gibson Cloning
  Sequencing primers: 5′ T7, LKO.1 5'; 3′ 2.0Rev
Terms and licenses: Academic/Nonprofit Terms; Industry Terms
How to cite: pSilencer2.1-U6-NL8F70 was a gift from Gerald Hart (Addgene plasmid # 190851 ; http://n2t.net/addgene:190851 ; RRID:Addgene_190851)
