[The description below was written by a language model from this plasmid's Addgene catalogue record and pLannotate feature annotations shown in this document.]
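Description:
pSilencer2.1-U6-NL8F70 is a mammalian expression plasmid of about 5.1 kb built on the pSilencer2.1-U6 hygro backbone, a vector designed to transcribe small RNAs from an RNA polymerase III promoter. It is propagated in E. coli through a high-copy ColE1/pUC-type origin and selected with ampicillin via the β-lactamase (AmpR) gene. For selection in mammalian cells it carries a hygromycin resistance cassette in which the SV40 enhancer/early promoter drives the HygR coding sequence, followed by an SV40 polyadenylation signal. The feature table also picks up cloning-vector remnants that are not expected to contribute to function in mammalian cells, including lac promoter/operator elements, fragments of lacZα, lacI, ble, rop and bom, and SP6 and T7 phage promoters upstream of the expression cassette.

The payload is NL8F70, a 273 bp synthetic insert introduced by Gibson cloning and encoding a dual-specificity RNA aptamer. It binds both O-GlcNAc transferase (OGT) and β-catenin, with the two binding modules joined by a flexible linker. The insert is not annotated as a feature, but the gap between the human U6 promoter and the downstream lacZα fragment is consistent with its recorded size and position. U6 suits this purpose because it yields abundant short, non-coding transcripts with defined ends rather than capped, polyadenylated mRNA. According to the record and its associated publication title, such aptamers are used to manipulate target-specific O-GlcNAcylation, presumably by bringing OGT to the chosen substrate. Here that allows the function of O-GlcNAc on β-catenin to be studied in transiently transfected or hygromycin-selected cells.
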