Features (pLannotate 1.2.2; 20 found; start..end, strand, type, name):
     96..186     +  promoter       AmpR promoter (fragment): bla
    187..480     +  promoter       SV40 promoter (fragment): SV40 enhancer and early promoter
    529..1554    +  CDS            HygR: aminoglycoside phosphotransferase from E. coli; aph(4)-Ia; confers resistance to hygromycin
   1564..1689    +  CDS            ble (fragment): BLE_KLEPN - Experimental evidence at protein level: Swiss-Prot protein existence level 1. Binding protein with a strong affinity to the bleomycin family of antibiotics. Binds to CL990; an antimitotic-antibiotic compound. From Klebsiella pneumoniae.
   1684..1805    +  polyA_signal   SV40 poly(A) signal: SV40 polyadenylation signal
   1878..1894    -  protein_bind   lac operator: The lac repressor binds to the lac operator to inhibit transcription in E. coli. This inhibition can be relieved by adding lactose or isopropyl-β-D-thiogalactopyranoside (IPTG). lac repressor encoded by lacI
   1902..1926    -  promoter       lac promoter (fragment): promoter for the E. coli lac operon
   1936..1955    +  promoter       AmpR promoter (fragment): bla
   1956..2816    +  CDS            AmpR: β-lactamase; bla; confers resistance to ampicillin, carbenicillin, and related antibiotics
   2987..3575    +  rep_origin     ori: high-copy-number ColE1/pMB1/pBR322/pUC origin of replication
   3758..3850    +  CDS            lacI (fragment): lac repressor; lacI; The lac repressor binds to the lac operator to inhibit transcription in E. coli. This inhibition can be relieved by adding lactose or isopropyl-β-D-thiogalactopyranoside (IPTG).
   3863..3884    +  protein_bind   CAP binding site: CAP binding activates transcription in the presence of cAMP. E. coli catabolite activator protein
   3899..3929    +  promoter       lac promoter: promoter for the E. coli lac operon
   3937..3953    +  protein_bind   lac operator: The lac repressor binds to the lac operator to inhibit transcription in E. coli. This inhibition can be relieved by adding lactose or isopropyl-β-D-thiogalactopyranoside (IPTG). lac repressor encoded by lacI
   3997..4015    +  promoter       SP6 promoter: promoter for bacteriophage SP6 RNA polymerase
   4027..4045    +  promoter       T7 promoter: promoter for bacteriophage T7 RNA polymerase
   4176..4416    +  promoter       U6 promoter: RNA polymerase III promoter for human U6 snRNA
   4716..4870    +  CDS            lacZα (fragment): LacZα fragment of β-galactosidase; lacZ fragment
   4876..4975    -  misc_feature   bom (fragment): basis of mobility region from pBR322
   5077..1       -  CDS            rop (fragment) (across the origin): Rop protein, which maintains plasmids at low copy number; rop
>Addgene plasmid #190851 | pSilencer2.1-U6-NL8F70 | addgene full sequence | sequence record 379258 | Addgene NGS Result
GACGAAAGGGCCTCGTGATACGCCTATTTTTATAGGTTAATGTCATGATAATAATGGTTTCTTAGACGTC
AGGTGGCACTTTTCGGGGAAATGTGCGCGGAACCCCTATTTGTTTATTTTTCTAAATACATTCAAATATG
TATCCGCTCATGAGACAATAACCCTGATAAATGCTTCAATAATATTCCAGCAGGCAGAAGTATGCAAAGC
ATGCATCTCAATTAGTTAGCAACCAGGTGTGGAAAGTCCCCAGGCTCCCCAGCAGGCAGAAGTATGCAAA
GCATGCATCTCAATTAGTCAGCAACCATAGTCCCGCCCCTAACTCCGCCCATCCCGCCCCTAACTCCGCC
CAGTTCCGCCCATTCTCCGCCCCATGGCTGACTAATTTTTTTTATTTATGCAGAGGCCGAGGCCGCCTCT
GCCTCTGAGCTATTCCAGAAGTAGTGGGGAGGCTTTTTTGGAGGCCTAGGCTTTTGCAAAAAGCTCCCGG
GAGCTTGTATATCCATTTTCGGATCTGATCAGCACGTGATGAAAAAGCCTGAACTCACCGCGACGTCTGT
CGAGAAGTTTCTGATCGAAAAGTTCGACAGCGTCTCCGACCTGATGCAGCTCTCGGAGGGCGAAGAATCT
CGTGCTTTCAGCTTCGATGTAGGAGGGCGTGGATATGTCCTGCGGGTAAATAGCTGCGCCGATGGTTTCT
ACAAAGATCGTTATGTTTATCGGCACTTTGCATCGGCCGCGCTCCCGATTCCGGAAGTGCTTGACATTGG
GGAATTCAGCGAGAGCCTGACCTATTGCATCTCCCGCCGTGCACAGGGTGTCACGTTGCAAGACCTGCCT
GAAACCGAACTGCCCGCTGTTCTGCAGCCGGTCGCGGAGGCCATGGATGCGATCGCTGCGGCCGATCTTA
GCCAGACGAGCGGGTTCGGCCCATTCGGACCGCAAGGAATCGGTCAATACACTACATGGCGTGATTTCAT
ATGCGCGATTGCTGATCCCCATGTGTATCACTGGCAAACTGTGATGGACGACACCGTCAGTGCGTCCGTC
GCGCAGGCTCTCGATGAGCTGATGCTTTGGGCCGAGGACTGCCCCGAAGTCCGGCACCTCGTGCACGCGG
ATTTCGGCTCCAACAATGTCCTGACGGACAATGGCCGCATAACAGCGGTCATTGACTGGAGCGAGGCGAT
GTTCGGGGATTCCCAATACGAGGTCGCCAACATCTTCTTCTGGAGGCCGTGGTTGGCTTGTATGGAGCAG
CAGACGCGCTACTTCGAGCGGAGGCATCCGGAGCTTGCAGGATCGCCGCGGCTCCGGGCGTATATGCTCC
GCATTGGTCTTGACCAACTCTATCAGAGCTTGGTTGACGGCAATTTCGATGATGCAGCTTGGGCGCAGGG
TCGATGCGACGCAATCGTCCGATCCGGAGCCGGGACTGTCGGGCGTACACAAATCGCCCGCAGAAGCGCG
GCCGTCTGGACCGATGGCTGTGTAGAAGTACTCGCCGATAGTGGAAACCGACGCCCCAGCACTCGTCCGA
GGGCAAAGGAATAGCACGTGCTACGAGATTTCGATTCCACCGCCGCCTTCTATGAAAGGTTGGGCTTCGG
AATCGTTTTCCGGGACGCCGGCTGGATGATCCTCCAGCGCGGGGATCTCATGCTGGAGTTCTTCGCCCAC
CCCAACTTGTTTATTGCAGCTTATAATGGTTACAAATAAAGCAATAGCATCACAAATTTCACAAATAAAG
CATTTTTTTCACTGCATTCTAGTTGTGGTTTGTCCAAACTCATCAATGTATCTTATCATGTCTGTATACC
GTCGACCTCTAGCTAGAGCTTGGCGTAATCATGGTCATAGCTGTTTCCTGTGTGAAATTGTTATCCGCTC
ACAATTCCACACAACATACGAGCCGGAAGCATAAAGGTAAGCCTGAATATTGAAAAAGGAAGAGTATGAG
TATTCAACATTTCCGTGTCGCCCTTATTCCCTTTTTTGCGGCATTTTGCCTTCCTGTTTTTGCTCACCCA
GAAACGCTGGTGAAAGTAAAAGATGCTGAAGATCAGTTGGGTGCACGAGTGGGTTACATCGAACTGGATC
TCAACAGCGGTAAGATCCTTGAGAGTTTTCGCCCCGAAGAACGTTTTCCAATGATGAGCACTTTTAAAGT
TCTGCTATGTGGCGCGGTATTATCCCGTATTGACGCCGGGCAAGAGCAACTCGGTCGCCGCATACACTAT
TCTCAGAATGACTTGGTTGAGTACTCACCAGTCACAGAAAAGCATCTTACGGATGGCATGACAGTAAGAG
AATTATGCAGTGCTGCCATAACCATGAGTGATAACACTGCGGCCAACTTACTTCTGACAACGATCGGAGG
ACCGAAGGAGCTAACCGCTTTTTTGCACAACATGGGGGATCATGTAACTCGCCTTGATCGTTGGGAACCG
GAGCTGAATGAAGCCATACCAAACGACGAGCGTGACACCACGATGCCTGTAGCAATGGCAACAACGTTGC
GCAAACTATTAACTGGCGAACTACTTACTCTAGCTTCCCGGCAACAATTAATAGACTGGATGGAGGCGGA
TAAAGTTGCAGGACCACTTCTGCGCTCGGCCCTTCCGGCTGGCTGGTTTATTGCTGATAAATCTGGAGCC
GGTGAGCGTGGGTCTCGCGGTATCATTGCAGCACTGGGGCCAGATGGTAAGCCCTCCCGTATCGTAGTTA
TCTACACGACGGGGAGTCAGGCAACTATGGATGAACGAAATAGACAGATCGCTGAGATAGGTGCCTCACT
GATTAAGCATTGGTAACTGTCAGACCAAGTTTACTCATATATACTTTAGATTGATTTAAAACTTCATTTT
TAATTTAAAAGGATCTAGGTGAAGATCCTTTTTGATAATCTCATGACCAAAATCCCTTAACGTGAGTTTT
CGTTCCACTGAGCGTCAGACCCCGTAGAAAAGATCAAAGGATCTTCTTGAGATCCTTTTTTTCTGCGCGT
AATCTGCTGCTTGCAAACAAAAAAACCACCGCTACCAGCGGTGGTTTTTTTGCCGGATCAAGAGCTACCA
ACTCTTTTTCCGAAGGTAACTGGCTTCAGCAGAGCGCAGATACCAAATACTGTTCTTCTAGTGTAGCCGT
AGTTAGGCCACCACTTCAAGAACTCTGTAGCACCGCCTACATACCTCGCTCTGCTAATCCTGTTACCAGT
GGCTGCTGCCAGTGGCGATAAGTCGTGTCTTACCGGGTTGGACTCAAGACGATAGTTACCGGATAAGGCG
CAGCGGTCGGGCTGAACGGGGGGTTCGTGCACACAGCCCAGCTTGGAGCGAACGACCTACACCGAACTGA
GATACCTACAGCGTGAGCTATGAGAAAGCGCCACGCTTCCCGAAGGGAGAAAGGCGGACAGGTATCCGGT
AAGCGGCAGGGTCGGAACAGGAGAGCGCACGAGGGAGCTTCCAGGGGGAAACGCCTGGTATCTTTATAGT
CCTGTCGGGTTTCGCCACCTCTGACTTGAGCGTCGATTTTTGTGATGCTCGTCAGGGGGGCGGAGCCTAT
GGAAAAACGCCAGCAACGCGGCCTTTTTACGGTTCCTGGCCTTTTGCTGGCCTTTTGCTCACATGTTCTT
TCCTGCGTTATCCCCTGATTCTGTGGATAACCGTATTACCGCCTTTGAGTGAGCTGATACCGCTCGCCGC
AGCCGAACGACCGAGCGCAGCGAGTCAGTGAGCGAGGAAGCGGAAGAGCGCCCAATACGCAAACCGCCTC
TCCCCGCGCGTTGGCCGATTCATTAATGCAGCTGGCACGACAGGTTTCCCGACTGGAAAGCGGGCAGTGA
GCGCAACGCAATTAATGTGAGTTAGCTCACTCATTAGGCACCCCAGGCTTTACACTTTATGCTTCCGGCT
CGTATGTTGTGTGGAATTGTGAGCGGATAACAATTTCACACAGGAAACAGCTATGACATGATTACGAATT
GCAACGATTTAGGTGACACTATAGAAGAGAAGGAATTAATACGACTCACTATAGGGAGAGAGAGAGAATT
ACCCTCACTAAAGGGAGGAGAAGCATGAATTCCCCAGTGGAAAGACGCGCAGGCAAAACGCACCACGTGA
CGGAGCGTGACCGCGCGCCGAGCGCGCGCCAAGGTCGGGCAGGAAGAGGGCCTATTTCCCATGATTCCTT
CATATTTGCATATACGATACAAGGCTGTTAGAGAGATAATTAGAATTAATTTGACTGTAAACACAAAGAT
ATTAGTACAAAATACGTGACGTAGAAAGTAATAATTTCTTGGGTAGTTTGCAGTTTTAAAATTATGTTTT
AAAATGGACTATCATATGCTTACCGTAACTTGAAAGTATTTCGATTTCTTGGGTTTATATATCTTGTGGA
AAGGACGAAACACCGGGAGAATCACTTACGGATCCTCGTTAAGTGGCTCTCAGTCGCCCGTAACTCCGAT
GCCGATGCAGCGGCGACAACTGCACCCAAGGCTCGGAAGCTTCAACACACACACACACACACACACACAC
ACCAACACACACACACACACACACACACACACCAACACACACAAAAAAGCTTCTGGGCGGCGATGAGATG
ACGTGTGCGGTGGTCGAGAGGTACCTTGGGTGAGGGAAGGGAAGGGAGGTTGACCACTGCGTGACTGCCC
AGAAGCTTTTTTTGGAAAAGCTTGGCACTGGCCGTCGTTTTACAACGTCGTGACTGGGAAAACCCTGGCG
TTACCCAACTTAATCGCCTTGCAGCACATCCCCCTTTCGCCAGCTGGCGTAATAGCGAAGAGGCCCGCAC
CGATCGCCCTTCCCAACAGTTGCGCAGCCTGAATGGCGAATGGCGCCTGATGCGGTATTTTCTCCTTACG
CATCTGTGCGGTATTTCACACCGCATATGGTGCACTCTCAGTACAATCTGCTCTGATGCCGCATAGTTAA
GCCAGCCCCGACACCCGCCAACACCCGCTGACGCGCCCTGACGGGCTTGTCTGCTCCCGGCATCCGCTTA
CAGACAAGCTGTGACCGTCTCCGGGAGCTGCATGTGTCAGAGGTTTTCACCGTCATCACCGAAACGCGCG
A
